>Addgene plasmid #221296 | pMSCV-FKBP-NMD3 | addgene full sequence | sequence record 438534 | Addgene NGS Result
AGATCTGCCACCATGGACTACAAGGATCACGACGGTGATTACAAGGACCACGACATCGACTACAAGGACG
ACGACGACAAGGGCGTTCAAGTAGAAACAATATCTCCAGGAGACGGGCGTACATTTCCTAAGCGTGGCCA
AACTTGCGTAGTCCATTATACCGGCATGCTGGAGGACGGTAAGAAGGTCGATAGCTCTAGAGACCGTAAC
AAACCTTTCAAATTTATGCTGGGGAAACAGGAGGTTATCCGTGGTTGGGAGGAAGGCGTGGCCCAAATGT
CCGTTGGGCAGCGTGCTAAGTTAACCATCTCGCCAGATTACGCATATGGGGCTACAGGCCATCCTGGGAT
CATTCCCCCGCATGCGACACTTGTGTTTGATGTAGAGCTGTTGAAGTTGGAGACGCGGGGAGTTCAAGTC
GAAACGATTTCACCAGGTGATGGACGCACCTTTCCTAAACGGGGACAAACGTGCGTCGTGCATTACACCG
GTATGCTGGAAGACGGCAAGAAAGTCGATTCAAGCCGCGATAGAAATAAACCCTTCAAATTCATGCTTGG
AAAACAGGAAGTAATACGCGGATGGGAAGAGGGTGTGGCGCAAATGTCTGTCGGGCAAAGAGCTAAACTG
ACAATAAGTCCTGATTACGCGTACGGTGCGACTGGGCACCCTGGTATCATTCCGCCGCACGCGACACTTG
TCTTCGACGTCGAGTTACTTAAGCTTGAGACGCGGGGGGTGCAGGTAGAGACTATTTCGCCCGGTGACGG
AAGAACTTTCCCAAAGCGGGGACAGACCTGTGTTGTCCACTACACTGGGATGTTGGAGGATGGTAAGAAA
GTTGACTCAAGTCGTGATCGCAACAAACCCTTTAAGTTTATGCTTGGGAAGCAGGAAGTCATCAGAGGTT
GGGAAGAAGGCGTAGCTCAGATGTCAGTGGGACAACGGGCCAAATTAACCATCAGTCCAGACTACGCCTA
CGGAGCCACCGGTCACCCAGGGATCATACCACCTCACGCAACCTTAGTGTTCGATGTGGAACTTTTAAAG
TTAGAGACGCGCGGTGTACAAGTGGAAACAATCAGTCCAGGGGATGGGAGAACATTCCCCAAAAGAGGCC
AGACGTGTGTCGTGCACTATACGGGGATGTTAGAAGATGGGAAAAAGGTCGATTCGTCACGCGACCGCAA
CAAACCGTTTAAATTCATGTTGGGAAAGCAGGAGGTGATTCGCGGCTGGGAGGAAGGTGTGGCACAGATG
AGCGTGGGCCAGAGAGCAAAACTGACTATCTCTCCTGATTATGCCTACGGCGCGACGGGCCACCCTGGCA
TAATTCCACCCCACGCTACCCTGGTATTCGATGTCGAGCTTCTGAAGCTTGAGGGTGCTGGGGCTGGGGC
TCTGAAAGAGCTTGCAAGAGACAGAGAAAACATGGACACCGACGACGAGAGGCAATATCAAGATTTTCTT
GAAGACTTGGAAGAAGATGAGGCAATTAGAAAACATGTCAACATTTACAGAGATGCAACCATCCCTGTGG
AAAGTGACACAGATGATGAAGGAGCACCTCGAATTAGTCTGGCTGAGATGCTTGAAGACCTTCATATTTC
TCAAGATGCCACTGGTGAAGAAGGTGCATCAATGATGTCATGATAAGCGGCCGCGTTTAAACGTCGACGG
TATCGATAAGCTTGATATCGAATTCCGCCCCCCCCCCTAACGTTACTGGCCGAAGCCGCTTGGAATAAGG
CCGGTGTGCGTTTGTCTATATGTTATTTTCCACCATATTGCCGTCTTTTGGCAATGTGAGGGCCCGGAAA
CCTGGCCCTGTCTTCTTGACGAGCATTCCTAGGGGTCTTTCCCCTCTCGCCAAAGGAATGCAAGGTCTGT
TGAATGTCGTGAAGGAAGCAGTTCCTCTGGAAGCTTCTTGAAGACAAACAACGTCTGTAGCGACCCTTTG
CAGGCAGCGGAACCCCCCACCTGGCGACAGGTGCCTCTGCGGCCAAAAGCCACGTGTATAAGATACACCT
GCAAAGGCGGCACAACCCCAGTGCCACGTTGTGAGTTGGATAGTTGTGGAAAGAGTCAAATGGCTCTCCT
CAAGCGTATTCAACAAGGGGCTGAAGGATGCCCAGAAGGTACCCCATTGTATGGGATCTGATCTGGGGCC
TCGGTGCACATGCTTTACATGTGTTTAGTCGAGGTTAAAAAAACGTCTAGGCCCCCCGAACCACGGGGAC
GTGGTTTTCCTTTGAAAAACACGATGATAATATGGCCACAACCATGGTGAGCAAGGGCGAGGAGCTGTTC
ACCGGGGTGGTGCCCATCCTGGTCGAGCTGGACGGCGACGTAAACGGCCACAAGTTCAGCGTGTCTGGCG
AGGGCGAGGGCGATGCCACCTACGGCAAGCTGACCCTGAAGTTCATCTGCACCACCGGCAAGCTGCCCGT
GCCCTGGCCCACCCTCGTGACCACCCTGACCTACGGCGTGCAGTGCTTCAGCCGCTACCCCGACCACATG
AAGCAGCACGACTTCTTCAAGTCCGCCATGCCCGAAGGCTACGTCCAGGAGCGCACCATCTTCTTCAAGG
ACGACGGCAACTACAAGACCCGCGCCGAGGTGAAGTTCGAGGGCGACACCCTGGTGAACCGCATCGAGCT
GAAGGGCATCGACTTCAAGGAGGACGGCAACATCCTGGGGCACAAGCTGGAGTACAACTACAACAGCCAC
AACGTCTATATCATGGCCGACAAGCAGAAGAACGGCATCAAGGCGAACTTCAAGATCCGCCACAACATCG
AGGACGGCAGCGTGCAGCTCGCCGACCACTACCAGCAGAACACCCCCATCGGCGACGGCCCCGTGCTGCT
GCCCGACAACCACTACCTGAGCACCCAGTCCGCCCTGAGCAAAGACCCCAACGAGAAGCGCGATCACATG
GTCCTGCTGGAGTTCGTGACCGCCGCCGGGATCACTCTCGGCATGGACGAGCTGTACAAGTAATGAATTA
ATTAAGAATTCGATAAAATAAAAGATTTTATTTAGTCTCCAGAAAAAGGGGGGAATGAAAGACCCCACCT
GTAGGTTTGGCAAGCTAGCTTAAGTAACGCCATTTTGCAAGGCATGGAAAATACATAACTGAGAATAGAG
AAGTTCAGATCAAGGTTAGGAACAGAGAGACAGCAGAATATGGGCCAAACAGGATATCTGTGGTAAGCAG
TTCCTGCCCCGGCTCAGGGCCAAGAACAGATGGTCCCCAGATGCGGTCCCGCCCTCAGCAGTTTCTAGAG
AACCATCAGATGTTTCCAGGGTGCCCCAAGGACCTGAAATGACCCTGTGCCTTATTTGAACTAACCAATC
AGTTCGCTTCTCGCTTCTGTTCGCGCGCTTCTGCTCCCCGAGCTCAATAAAAGAGCCCACAACCCCTCAC
TCGGCGCGCCAGTCCTCCGATAGACTGCGTCGCCCGGGTACCCGTGTATCCAATAAACCCTCTTGCAGTT
GCATCCGACTTGTGGTCTCGCTGTTCCTTGGGAGGGTCTCCTCTGAGTGATTGACTACCCGTCAGCGGGG
GTCTTTCATGGGTAACAGTTTCTTGAAGTTGGAGAACAACATTCTGAGGGTAGGAGTCGAATATTAAGTA
ATCCTGACTCAATTAGCCACTGTTTTGAATCCACATACTCCAATACTCCTGAAATAGTTCATTATGGACA
GCGCAGAAAGAGCTGGGGAGAATTGTGAAATTGTTATCCGCTCACAATTCCACACAACATACGAGCCGGA
AGCATAAAGTGTAAAGCCTGGGGTGCCTAATGAGTGAGCTAACTCACATTAATTGCGTTGCGCTCACTGC
CCGCTTTCCAGTCGGGAAACCTGTCGTGCCAGCTGCATTAATGAATCGGCCAACGCGCGGGGAGAGGCGG
TTTGCGTATTGGGCGCTCTTCCGCTTCCTCGCTCACTGACTCGCTGCGCTCGGTCGTTCGGCTGCGGCGA
GCGGTATCAGCTCACTCAAAGGCGGTAATACGGTTATCCACAGAATCAGGGGATAACGCAGGAAAGAACA
TGTGAGCAAAAGGCCAGCAAAAGGCCAGGAACCGTAAAAAGGCCGCGTTGCTGGCGTTTTTCCATAGGCT
CCGCCCCCCTGACGAGCATCACAAAAATCGACGCTCAAGTCAGAGGTGGCGAAACCCGACAGGACTATAA
AGATACCAGGCGTTTCCCCCTGGAAGCTCCCTCGTGCGCTCTCCTGTTCCGACCCTGCCGCTTACCGGAT
ACCTGTCCGCCTTTCTCCCTTCGGGAAGCGTGGCGCTTTCTCATAGCTCACGCTGTAGGTATCTCAGTTC
GGTGTAGGTCGTTCGCTCCAAGCTGGGCTGTGTGCACGAACCCCCCGTTCAGCCCGACCGCTGCGCCTTA
TCCGGTAACTATCGTCTTGAGTCCAACCCGGTAAGACACGACTTATCGCCACTGGCAGCAGCCACTGGTA
ACAGGATTAGCAGAGCGAGGTATGTAGGCGGTGCTACAGAGTTCTTGAAGTGGTGGCCTAACTACGGCTA
CACTAGAAGAACAGTATTTGGTATCTGCGCTCTGCTGAAGCCAGTTACCTTCGGAAAAAGAGTTGGTAGC
TCTTGATCCGGCAAACAAACCACCGCTGGTAGCGGTGGTTTTTTTGTTTGCAAGCAGCAGATTACGCGCA
GAAAAAAAGGATCTCAAGAAGATCCTTTGATCTTTTCTACGGGGTCTGACGCTCAGTGGAACGAAAACTC
ACGTTAAGGGATTTTGGTCATGAGATTATCAAAAAGGATCTTCACCTAGATCCTTTTAAATTAAAAATGA
AGTTTTAAATCAATCTAAAGTATATATGAGTAAACTTGGTCTGACAGTTACCAATGCTTAATCAGTGAGG
CACCTATCTCAGCGATCTGTCTATTTCGTTCATCCATAGTTGCCTGACTCCCCGTCGTGTAGATAACTAC
GATACGGGAGGGCTTACCATCTGGCCCCAGTGCTGCAATGATACCGCGAGACCCACGCTCACCGGCTCCA
GATTTATCAGCAATAAACCAGCCAGCCGGAAGGGCCGAGCGCAGAAGTGGTCCTGCAACTTTATCCGCCT
CCATCCAGTCTATTAATTGTTGCCGGGAAGCTAGAGTAAGTAGTTCGCCAGTTAATAGTTTGCGCAACGT
TGTTGCCATTGCTACAGGCATCGTGGTGTCACGCTCGTCGTTTGGTATGGCTTCATTCAGCTCCGGTTCC
CAACGATCAAGGCGAGTTACATGATCCCCCATGTTGTGCAAAAAAGCGGTTAGCTCCTTCGGTCCTCCGA
TCGTTGTCAGAAGTAAGTTGGCCGCAGTGTTATCACTCATGGTTATGGCAGCACTGCATAATTCTCTTAC
TGTCATGCCATCCGTAAGATGCTTTTCTGTGACTGGTGAGTACTCAACCAAGTCATTCTGAGAATAGTGT
ATGCGGCGACCGAGTTGCTCTTGCCCGGCGTCAATACGGGATAATACCGCGCCACATAGCAGAACTTTAA
AAGTGCTCATCATTGGAAAACGTTCTTCGGGGCGAAAACTCTCAAGGATCTTACCGCTGTTGAGATCCAG
TTCGATGTAACCCACTCGTGCACCCAACTGATCTTCAGCATCTTTTACTTTCACCAGCGTTTCTGGGTGA
GCAAAAACAGGAAGGCAAAATGCCGCAAAAAAGGGAATAAGGGCGACACGGAAATGTTGAATACTCATAC
TCTTCCTTTTTCAATATTATTGAAGCATTTATCAGGGTTATTGTCTCATGAGCGGATACATATTTGAATG
TATTTAGAAAAATAAACAAATAGGGGTTCCGCGCACATTTCCCCGAAAAGTGCCACCTGACGTCTAAGAA
ACCATTATTATCATGACATTAACCTATAAAAATAGGCGTATCACGAGGCCCTTTCGTCTCGCGCGTTTCG
GTGATGACGGTGAAAACCTCTGACACATGCAGCTCCCGGAGACGGTCACAGCTTGTCTGTAAGCGGATGC
CGGGAGCAGACAAGCCCGTCAGGGCGCGTCAGCGGGTGTTGGCGGGTGTCGGGGCTGGCTTAACTATGCG
GCATCAGAGCAGATTGTACTGAGAGTGCACCATATGCGGTGTGAAATACCGCACAGATGCGTAAGGAGAA
AATACCGCATCAGGCGCCATTCGCCATTCAGGCTGCGCAACTGTTGGGAAGGGCGATCGGTGCGGGCCTC
TTCGCTATTACGCCAGCTGGCGAAAGGGGGATGTGCTGCAAGGCGATTAAGTTGGGTAACGCCAGGGTTT
TCCCAGTCACGACGTTGTAAAACGACGGCGCAAGGAATGGTGCATGCAAGGAGATGGCGCCCAACAGTCC
CCCGGCCACGGGGCCTGCCACCATACCCACGCCGAAACAAGCGCTCATGAGCCCGAAGTGGCGAGCCCGA
TCTTCCCCATCGGTGATGTCGGCGATATAGGCGCCAGCAACCGCACCTGTGGCGCCGGTGATGCCGGCCA
CGATGCGTCCGGCGTAGAGGCGATTAGTCCAATTTGTTAAAGACAGGATATCAGTGGTCCAGGCTCTAGT
TTTGACTCAACAATATCACCAGCTGAAGCCTATAGAGTACGAGCCATAGATAAAATAAAAGATTTTATTT
AGTCTCCAGAAAAAGGGGGGAATGAAAGACCCCACCTGTAGGTTTGGCAAGCTAGCTTAAGTAACGCCAT
TTTGCAAGGCATGGAAAATACATAACTGAGAATAGAGAAGTTCAGATCAAGGTTAGGAACAGAGAGACAG
CAGAATATGGGCCAAACAGGATATCTGTGGTAAGCAGTTCCTGCCCCGGCTCAGGGCCAAGAACAGATGG
TCCCCAGATGCGGTCCCGCCCTCAGCAGTTTCTAGAGAACCATCAGATGTTTCCAGGGTGCCCCAAGGAC
CTGAAATGACCCTGTGCCTTATTTGAACTAACCAATCAGTTCGCTTCTCGCTTCTGTTCGCGCGCTTCTG
CTCCCCGAGCTCAATAAAAGAGCCCACAACCCCTCACTCGGCGCGCCAGTCCTCCGATAGACTGCGTCGC
CCGGGTACCCGTATTCCCAATAAAGCCTCTTGCTGTTTGCATCCGAATCGTGGACTCGCTGATCCTTGGG
AGGGTCTCCTCAGATTGATTGACTGCCCACCTCGGGGGTCTTTCATTTGGAGGTTCCACCGAGATTTGGA
GACCCCTGCCCAGGGACCACCGACCCCCCCGCCGGGAGGTAAGCTGGCCAGCGGTCGTTTCGTGTCTGTC
TCTGTCTTTGTGCGTGTTTGTGCCGGCATCTAATGTTTGCGCCTGCGTCTGTACTAGTTAGCTAACTAGC
TCTGTATCTGGCGGACCCGTGGTGGAACTGACGAGTTCTGAACACCCGGCCGCAACCCTGGGAGACGTCC
CAGGGACTTTGGGGGCCGTTTTTGTGGCCCGACCTGAGGAAGGGAGTCGATGTGGAATCCGACCCCGTCA
GGATATGTGGTTCTGGTAGGAGACGAGAACCTAAAACAGTTCCCGCCTCCGTCTGAATTTTTGCTTTCGG
TTTGGAACCGAAGCCGCGCGTCTTGTCTGCTGCAGCGCTGCAGCATCGTTCTGTGTTGTCTCTGTCTGAC
TGTGTTTCTGTATTTGTCTGAAAATTAGGGCCAGACTGTTACCACTCCCTTAAGTTTGACCTTAGGTCAC
TGGAAAGATGTCGAGCGGATCGCTCACAACCAGTCGGTAGATGTCAAGAAGAGACGTTGGGTTACCTTCT
GCTCTGCAGAATGGCCAACCTTTAACGTCGGATGGCCGCGAGACGGCACCTTTAACCGAGACCTCATCAC
CCAGGTTAAGATCAAGGTCTTTTCACCTGGCCCGCATGGACACCCAGACCAGGTCCCCTACATCGTGACC
TGGGAAGCCTTGGCTTTTGACCCCCCTCCCTGGGTCAAGCCCTTTGTACACCCTAAGCCTCCGCCTCCTC
TTCCTCCATCCGCCCCGTCTCTCCCCCTTGAACCTCCTCGTTCGACCCCGCCTCGATCCTCCCTTTATCC
AGCCCTCACTCCTTCTCTAGGCGCCGGAATT
Features (pLannotate 1.2.2; 23 found; start..end, strand, type, name):
     61..81      +  CDS            FLAG (fragment): FLAG® epitope tag, followed by an enterokinase cleavage site
    784..1068    +  CDS            FPR2 (fragment): FKBP2_CRYNB - Protein inferred from homology: Swiss-Prot protein existence level 3. PPIases accelerate the folding of proteins. It catalyzes the cis-trans isomerization of proline imidic peptide bonds in oligopeptides (By similarity). From Cryptococcus neoformans var. neoformans serotype D (strain B-3501A) (Filobasidiella neoformans).
   1063..1383    +  CDS            FKBP1A: FKB1A_HUMAN - Also known as FKBP1, FKBP12. Experimental evidence at protein level: Swiss-Prot protein existence level 1. Keeps in an inactive conformation TGFBR1, the TGF-beta type I serine/threonine kinase receptor, preventing TGF-beta receptor activation in absence of ligand. Recruits SMAD7 to ACVR1B which prevents the association of SMAD2 and SMAD3 with the activin receptor complex, thereby blocking the activin signal. May modulate the RYR1 calcium channel activity. PPIases accelerate the folding of proteins. It catalyzes the cis-trans isomerization of proline imidic peptide bonds in oligop
   1402..1650    +  CDS            Nmd3 (fragment): NMD3_MOUSE - Experimental evidence at protein level: Swiss-Prot protein existence level 1. Acts as an adapter for the XPO1/CRM1-mediated export of the 60S ribosomal subunit. From Mus musculus (Mouse).
   1673..1706    -  misc_feature   MCS (fragment): pBluescript multiple cloning site
   1808..2270    +  misc_feature   IRES: internal ribosome entry site (IRES) of the encephalomyocarditis virus (EMCV)
   2284..3003    +  CDS            EGFP: the original enhanced GFP (Yang et al., 1996) mammalian codon-optimized
   3065..3579    +  LTR            3' LTR: 3' long terminal repeat from murine embryonic stem cell virus
   3741..3757    -  protein_bind   lac operator: The lac repressor binds to the lac operator to inhibit transcription in E. coli. This inhibition can be relieved by adding lactose or isopropyl-β-D-thiogalactopyranoside (IPTG). lac repressor encoded by lacI
   3765..3795    -  promoter       lac promoter: promoter for the E. coli lac operon
   3810..3831    -  protein_bind   CAP binding site: CAP binding activates transcription in the presence of cAMP. E. coli catabolite activator protein
   3844..3936    -  CDS            lacI (fragment): lac repressor; lacI; The lac repressor binds to the lac operator to inhibit transcription in E. coli. This inhibition can be relieved by adding lactose or isopropyl-β-D-thiogalactopyranoside (IPTG).
   4119..4707    -  rep_origin     ori: high-copy-number ColE1/pMB1/pBR322/pUC origin of replication
   4878..5738    -  CDS            AmpR: β-lactamase; bla; confers resistance to ampicillin, carbenicillin, and related antibiotics
   5739..5843    -  promoter       AmpR promoter: bla
   5938..5973    +  CDS            rop (fragment): Rop protein, which maintains plasmids at low copy number; rop
   6075..6174    +  misc_feature   bom (fragment): basis of mobility region from pBR322
   6180..6329    -  CDS            lacZα (fragment): LacZα fragment of β-galactosidase; lacZ fragment
   6329..6530    -  CDS            TcR (fragment): tetracycline efflux protein; tet; confers resistance to tetracycline
   6531..6629    +  CDS            env (fragment): murine leukemia virus gPr80 envelope polyprotein precursor; env; proteolytically cleaved into gp70SU and p15TM subunits
   6671..7187    +  LTR            5' LTR: 5' long terminal repeat from murine embryonic stem cell virus
   7251..7592    +  misc_feature   MESV Ψ: packaging signal of murine embryonic stem cell virus
   7659..8075    +  CDS            gag (truncated): truncated Moloney murine leukemia virus (MMLV) gag gene lacking the start codon
