[The description below was written by a language model from this plasmid's Addgene catalogue record and pLannotate feature annotations shown in this document.]
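Description:
pMSCV-FKBP-NMD3 is a gammaretroviral expression vector built on the pMSCV-IRES-GFP backbone, intended for stable expression of a mouse NMD3-derived sequence in mammalian cells by retroviral transduction. In bacteria it is maintained through a high-copy ColE1/pUC-type origin and selected with ampicillin via the β-lactamase gene. The remaining annotated bacterial elements (fragments of lacI, lacZα, rop, bom and the tetracycline resistance gene, plus a lac promoter/operator) are non-functional remnants of earlier cloning vectors.

The viral portion consists of murine embryonic stem cell virus 5′ and 3′ long terminal repeats, the MESV Ψ packaging signal and a truncated gag segment lacking its start codon. Together these allow the transcript to be packaged into virions when gag, pol and env are supplied in trans by a packaging cell line. No separate internal promoter is annotated, so expression is presumably driven from the 5′ LTR, as is usual for MSCV vectors. The insert, cloned between BglII and NotI, encodes an N-terminal FLAG epitope followed by four tandem FKBP domains fused to the NMD3 sequence. The feature table explicitly detects only some of the FKBP repeats. It also annotates just a short fragment of Nmd3, consistent with the catalogue name "NMD3 (pLxIS)", which suggests that only the pLxIS motif-containing region rather than the full-length ribosome export adapter is present. FKBP repeats are commonly used for ligand-induced oligomerisation, although the record does not state this purpose. Downstream, an EMCV IRES drives translation of EGFP from the same transcript, marking transduced cells. The associated publication concerns pLxIS-containing domains as regulators of interferon responses and metabolism.
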