Addgene plasmid #221296: pMSCV-FKBP-NMD3
Purpose: Expression of NMD3 (pLxIS) in mammalian cells by retroviral transduction
Depositing lab: Jonathan Kagan. Depositing organization: Boston Children's Hospital. Publication: pLxIS-containing domains are biochemically flexible regulators of interferons and metabolism. Landau LM, Chaudhary N, Tien YC, Rogozinska M, Joshi S, Yao C, Crowley J, Hullahalli K, Campbell IW, Waldor MK, Haigis M, Kagan JC. Mol Cell. 2024 Jul 11;84(13):2436-2454.e10. doi: 10.1016/j.molcel.2024.05.030. Epub 2024 Jun 25. PubMed 38925114.
Backbone
  Vector backbone: pMSCV-IRES-GFP
  Vector type: Retroviral
Growth in bacteria
  Bacterial resistance: Ampicillin, 100 μg/mL
  Growth temperature: 37°C
  Growth strain: NEB Stable
  Copy number: High Copy
Gene/Insert
  Gene/Insert name: NMD3 (pLxIS)
  Species: M. musculus (mouse)
  Entrez Gene: Nmd3 (a.k.a. C87860)
  Tag / fusion protein: FLAG-4xFKBP (N terminal on insert)
  Cloning method: Restriction Enzyme; 5′ cloning site BglII (not destroyed); 3′ cloning site NotI (not destroyed)
Terms and licenses: Academic/Nonprofit Terms; Industry Terms: Not Available to Industry
How to cite: pMSCV-FKBP-NMD3 was a gift from Jonathan Kagan (Addgene plasmid # 221296 ; http://n2t.net/addgene:221296 ; RRID:Addgene_221296)
